>Addgene plasmid #46349 | pTK51_GFP-NuMA-C | depositor full sequence | sequence record 65826 | pTK51_GFP-NuMA-C sequence 7266 bps
CTGCAGCCTGAATATGGGCCAAACAGGATATCTGTGGTAAGCAGTTCCTGCCCCGGCTCAGGGCCAAGAA
CAGATGGAACAGCTGAATATGGGCCAAACAGGATATCTGTGGTAAGCAGTTCCTGCCCCGGCTCAGGGCC
AAGAACAGATGGTCCCCAGATGCGGTCCAGCCCTCAGCAGTTTCTAGAGAACCATCAGATGTTTCCAGGG
TGCCCCAAGGACCTGAAATGACCCTGTGCCTTATTTGAACTAACCAATCAGTTCGCTTCTCGCTTCTGTT
CGCGCGCTTCTGCTCCCCGAGCTCAATAAAAGAGCCCACAACCCCTCACTCGGGGCGCCAGTCCTCCGAT
TGACTGAGTCGCCCGGGTACCCGTGTATCCAATAAACCCTCTTGCAGTTGCATCCGACTTGTGGTCTCGC
TGTTCCTTGGGAGGGTCTCCTCTGAGTGATTGACTACCCGTCAGCGGGGGTCTTTCATTTGGGGGCTCGT
CCGGGATCGGGAGACCCCTGCCCAGGGACCACCGACCCACCACCGGGAGGTAAGCTGGCCAGCAACTTAT
CTGTGTCTGTCCGATTGTCTAGTGTCTATGACTGATTTTATGCGCCTGCGTCGGTACTAGTTAGCTAACT
AGCTCTGTATCTGGCGGACCCGTGGTGGAACTGACGAGTTCTGAACACCCGGCCGCAACCCTGGGAGACG
TCCCAGGGACTTTGGGGGCCGTTTTTGTGGCCCGACCTGAGGAAGGGAGTCGATGTGGAATCCGACCCCG
TCAGGATATGTGGTTCTGGTAGGAGACGAGAACCTAAAACAGTTCCCGCCTCCGTCTGAATTTTTGCTTT
CGGTTTGGAACCGAAGCCGCGCGTCTTGTCTGCTGCAGCATCGTTCTGTGTTGTCTCTGTCTGACTGTGT
TTCTGTATTTGTCTGAAAATTAGGGCCAGACTGTTACCACTCCCTTAAGTTTGACCTTAGATCACTGGAA
AGATGTCGAGCGGCTCGCTCACAACCAGTCGGTAGATGTCAAGAAGAGACGTTGGGTTACCTTCTGCTCT
GCAGAATGGCCAACCTTTAACGTCGGATGGCCGCGAGACGGCACCTTTAACCGAGACCTCATCACCCAGG
TTAAGATCAAGGTCTTTTCACCTGGCCCGCATGGACACCCAGACCAGGTCCCCTACATCGTGACCTGGGA
AGCCTTGGCTTTTGACCCCCCTCCCTGGGTCAAGCCCTTTGTACACCCTAAGCCTCCGCCTCCTCTTCTT
CCATCCGCGCCGTCTCTCCCCCTTGAACCTCCTCTTTCGACCCCGCCTCAATCCTCCCTTTATCCAGCCC
TCACTCCTTCTCTAGGCGCCGGCCGGATCCCAGTGTGGTGGTACGCTACCGGTCGCCACCATGGTGAGCA
AGGGCGAGGAGCTGTTCACCGGGGTGGTGCCCATCCTGGTCGAGCTGGACGGCGACGTAAACGGCCACAA
GTTCAGCGTGTCCGGCGAGGGCGAGGGCGATGCCACCTACGGCAAGCTGACCCTGAAGTTCATCTGCACC
ACCGGCAAGCTGCCCGTGCCCTGGCCCACCCTCGTGACCACCCTGACCTACGGCGTGCAGTGCTTCAGCC
GCTACCCCGACCACATGAAGCAGCACGACTTCTTCAAGTCCGCCATGCCCGAAGGCTACGTCCAGGAGCG
CACCATCTTCTTCAAGGACGACGGCAACTACAAGACCCGCGCCGAGGTGAAGTTCGAGGGCGACACCCTG
GTGAACCGCATCGAGCTGAAGGGCATCGACTTCAAGGAGGACGGCAACATCCTGGGGCACAAGCTGGAGT
ACAACTACAACAGCCACAACGTCTATATCATGGCCGACAAGCAGAAGAACGGCATCAAGGTGAACTTCAA
GATCCGCCACAACATCGAGGACGGCAGCGTGCAGCTCGCCGACCACTACCAGCAGAACACCCCCATCGGC
GACGGCCCCGTGCTGCTGCCCGACAACCACTACCTGAGCACCCAGTCCGCCCTGAGCAAAGACCCCAACG
AGAAGCGCGATCACATGGTCCTGCTGGAGTTCGTGACCGCCGCCGGGATCACTCTCGGCATGGACGAGCT
GTACAAGTCCGGAGGGGATCGGTGGAGCTCCACCGGTGGCGGCCGCTCTAGAGAGAATCTTTATTTTCAG
GGCGCCGCCAAATTCAAAGAAACCGCTGCTGCTAAATTCGAACGCCAGCACATGGACAGCGGAGGTGGAG
GTACTAGTCTCGACTTCCAGGTGGCAACTGATGCTTTAAAGAGCCGTGAGCCCCAGGCTAAGCCCCAGCT
GGACTTGAGTATTGACAGCCTGGATCTGAGCTGCGAGGAGGGGACCCCACTCAGTATCACCAGCAAGCTG
CCTCGTACCCAGCCAGACGGCACCAGCGTCCCTGGAGAACCAGCCTCACCTATCTCCCAGCGCCTGCCCC
CCAAGGTAGAATCCCTGGAGAGTCTCTACTTCACTCCCATCCCTGCTCGGAGTCAGGCCCCCCTGGAGAG
CAGCCTGGACTCCCTGGGAGACGTCTTCCTGGACTCGGGTCGTAAGACCCGCTCCGCTCGTCGGCGCACC
ACGCAGATCATCAACATCACCATGACCAAGAAGCTAGATGTGGAAGAGCCAGACAGCGCCAACTCATCGT
TCTACAGCACGCGGTCTGCTCCTGCTTCCCAGGCTAGCCTGCGAGCCACCTCCTCTACTCAGTCTCTAGC
TCGCCTGGGTTCTCCCGATTATGGCAACTCAGCCCTGCTCAGCTTGCCTGGCTACCGCCCCACCACTCGC
AGTTCTGCTCGTCGTTCCCAGGCCGGGGTGTCCAGTGGGGCCCCTCCAGGAAGGAACAGCTTCTACATGG
GCACTTGCCAGGATGAGCCTGAGCAGCTGGATGACTGGAACCGCATTGCAGAGCTGCAGCAGCGCAATCG
AGTGTGCCCCCCACATCTGAAGACCTGCTATCCCCTGGAGTCCAGGCCTTCCCTGAGCCTGGGCACCATC
ACAGATGAGGAGATGAAAACTGGAGACCCCCAAGAGACCCTGCGCCGAGCCAGCATGCAGCCAATCCAGA
TAGCCGAGGGCACTGGCATCACCACCCGGCAGCAGCGCAAACGGGTCTCCCTAGAGCCCCACCAGGGCCC
TGGAACTCCTGAGTCTAAGAAGGCCACCAGCTGTTTCCCACGCCCCATGACTCCCCGAGACCGACATGAA
GGGCGCAAACAGAGCACTACTGAGGCCCAGAAGAAAGCAGCTCCAGCTTCTACTAAACAGGCTGACCGGC
GCCAGTCGATGGCCTTCAGCATCCTCAACACACCCAAGAAGCTAGGGAACAGCCTTCTGCGGCGGGGAGC
CTCAAAGAAGGCCCTGTCCAAGGCTTCCCCCAACACTCGCAGTGGAACCCGCCGTTCTCCGCGCATTGCC
ACCACCACAGCCAGCGCCGCCACTGCTGCCGCCATTGGTGCCACCCCTCGAGCCAAGGGCAAGGCAAAGC
ACTAAGAATTCTGCAGTCGACGGTACCGCGGGCCCGGGATCCACCGGATCTAGATAACTGATCATAATCA
GCCATACCACATTTGTAGAGGTTTTACTTGCTTTAAAAAACCTCCCACACCTCCCCCTGAACCTGAAACA
TAAAATGAATGCAATTCGCCAGCACAGTGGTCGACCCTGTGGAATGTGTGTCAGTTAGGGTGTGGAAAGT
CCCCAGGCTCCCCAGCAGGCAGAAGTATGCAAAGCATGCATCTCAATTAGTCAGCAACCAGGTGTGGAAA
GTCCCCAGGCTCCCCAGCAGGCAGAAGTATGCAAAGCATGCATCTCAATTAGTCAGCAACCATAGTCCCG
CCCCTAACTCCGCCCATCCCGCCCCTAACTCCGCCCAGTTCCGCCCATTCTCCGCCCCATGGCTGACTAA
TTTTTTTTATTTATGCAGAGGCCGAGGCCGCCTCGGCCTCTGAGCTATTCCAGAAGTAGTGAGGAGGCTT
TTTTGGAGGCCTAGGCTTTTGCAAAAAGCTTGAGCACGTGTTGACAATTAATCATCGGCATAGTATATCG
GCATAGTATAATACGACAAGGTGAGGAACTAAACCATGGCCAAGCCTTTGTCTCAAGAAGAATCCACCCT
CATTGAAAGAGCAACGGCTACAATCAACAGCATCCCCATCTCTGAAGACTACAGCGTCGCCAGCGCAGCT
CTCTCTAGCGACGGCCGCATCTTCACTGGTGTCAATGTATATCATTTTACTGGGGGACCTTGTGCAGAAC
TCGTGGTGCTGGGCACTGCTGCTGCTGCGGCAGCTGGCAACCTGACTTGTATCGTCGCGATCGGAAATGA
GAACAGGGGCATCTTGAGCCCCTGCGGACGGTGCCGACAGGTGCTTCTCGATCTGCATCCTGGGATCAAA
GCCATAGTGAAGGACAGTGATGGACAGCCGACGGCAGTTGGGATTCGTGAATTGCTGCCCTCTGGTTATG
TGTGGGAGGGCTAAGCACTTCATCGATAAAATAAAAGATTTTATTTAGTCTCCAGAAAAAGGGGGGAATG
AAAGACCCCACCTGTAGGTTTGGCAAGCTAGCTTAAGTAACGCCATTTTGCAAGGCATGGAAAAATACAT
AACTGAGAATAGAGAAGTTCAGATCAAGGTCAGGAACAGATGGAACAGCTGAATATGGGCCAAACAGGAT
ATCTGTGGTAAGCAGTTCCTGCCCCGGCTCAGGGCCAAGAACAGATGGAACAGCTGAATATGGGCCAAAC
AGGATATCTGTGGTAAGCAGTTCCTGCCCCGGCTCAGGGCCAAGAACAGATGGTCCCCAGATGCGGTCCA
GCCCTCAGCAGTTTCTAGAGAACCATCAGATGTTTCCAGGGTGCCCCAAGGACCTGAAATGACCCTGTGC
CTTATTTGAACTAACCAATCAGTTCGCTTCTCGCTTCTGTTCGCGCGCTTCTGCTCCCCGAGCTCAATAA
AAGAGCCCACAACCCCTCACTCGGGGCGCCAGTCCTCCGATTGACTGAGTCGCCCGGGTACCCGTGTATC
CAATAAACCCTCTTGCAGTTGCATCCGACTTGTGGTCTCGCTGTTCCTTGGGAGGGTCTCCTCTGAGTGA
TTGACTACCCGTCAGCGGGGGTCTTTCATTTCCGACTTGTGGTCTCGCTGCCTTGGGAGGGTCTCCTCTG
AGTGATTGACTACCCGTCAGCGGGGGTCTTCACATGCAGCATGTATCAAAATTAATTTGGTTTTTTTTCT
TAAGTATTTACATTAAATGGCCATAGTTGCATTAATGAATCGGCCAACGCGCGGGGAGAGGCGGTTTGCG
TATTGGCGCTCTTCCGCTTCCTCGCTCACTGACTCGCTGCGCTCGGTCGTTCGGCTGCGGCGAGCGGTAT
CAGCTCACTCAAAGGCGGTAATACGGTTATCCACAGAATCAGGGGATAACGCAGGAAAGAACATGTGAGC
AAAAGGCCAGCAAAAGGCCAGGAACCGTAAAAAGGCCGCGTTGCTGGCGTTTTTCCATAGGCTCCGCCCC
CCTGACGAGCATCACAAAAATCGACGCTCAAGTCAGAGGTGGCGAAACCCGACAGGACTATAAAGATACC
AGGCGTTTCCCCCTGGAAGCTCCCTCGTGCGCTCTCCTGTTCCGACCCTGCCGCTTACCGGATACCTGTC
CGCCTTTCTCCCTTCGGGAAGCGTGGCGCTTTCTCATAGCTCACGCTGTAGGTATCTCAGTTCGGTGTAG
GTCGTTCGCTCCAAGCTGGGCTGTGTGCACGAACCCCCCGTTCAGCCCGACCGCTGCGCCTTATCCGGTA
ACTATCGTCTTGAGTCCAACCCGGTAAGACACGACTTATCGCCACTGGCAGCAGCCACTGGTAACAGGAT
TAGCAGAGCGAGGTATGTAGGCGGTGCTACAGAGTTCTTGAAGTGGTGGCCTAACTACGGCTACACTAGA
AGGACAGTATTTGGTATCTGCGCTCTGCTGAAGCCAGTTACCTTCGGAAAAAGAGTTGGTAGCTCTTGAT
CCGGCAAACAAACCACCGCTGGTAGCGGTGGTTTTTTTGTTTGCAAGCAGCAGATTACGCGCAGAAAAAA
AGGATCTCAAGAAGATCCTTTGATCTTTTCTACGGGGTCTGACGCTCAGTGGAACGAAAACTCACGTTAA
GGGATTTTGGTCATGAGATTATCAAAAAGGATCTTCACCTAGATCCTTTTAAATTAAAAATGAAGTTTGC
GGCCGCAAATCAATCTAAAGTATATATGAGTAAACTTGGTCTGACAGTTACCAATGCTTAATCAGTGAGG
CACCTATCTCAGCGATCTGTCTATTTCGTTCATCCATAGTTGCCTGACTCCCCGTCGTGTAGATAACTAC
GATACGGGAGGGCTTACCATCTGGCCCCAGTGCTGCAATGATACCGCGAGACCCACGCTCACCGGCTCCA
GATTTATCAGCAATAAACCAGCCAGCCGGAAGGGCCGAGCGCAGAAGTGGTCCTGCAACTTTATCCGCCT
CCATCCAGTCTATTAATTGTTGCCGGGAAGCTAGAGTAAGTAGTTCGCCAGTTAATAGTTTGCGCAACGT
TGTTGCCATTGCTACAGGCATCGTGGTGTCACGCTCGTCGTTTGGTATGGCTTCATTCAGCTCCGGTTCC
CAACGATCAAGGCGAGTTACATGATCCCCCATGTTGTGCAAAAAAGCGGTTAGCTCCTTCGGTCCTCCGA
TCGTTGTCAGAAGTAAGTTGGCCGCAGTGTTATCACTCATGGTTATGGCAGCACTGCATAATTCTCTTAC
TGTCATGCCATCCGTAAGATGCTTTTCTGTGACTGGTGAGTACTCAACCAAGTCATTCTGAGAATAGTGT
ATGCGGCGACCGAGTTGCTCTTGCCCGGCGTCAACACGGGATAATACCGCGCCACATAGCAGAACTTTAA
AAGTGCTCATCATTGGAAAACGTTCTTCGGGGCGAAAACTCTCAAGGATCTTACCGCTGTTGAGATCCAG
TTCGATGTAACCCACTCGTGCACCCAACTGATCTTCAGCATCTTTTACTTTCACCAGCGTTTCTGGGTGA
GCAAAAACAGGAAGGCAAAATGCCGCAAAAAAGGGAATAAGGGCGACACGGAAATGTTGAATACTCATAC
TCTTCCTTTTTCAATATTATTGAAGCATTTATCAGGGTTATTGTCTCATGAGCGGATACATATTTGAATG
TATTTAGAAAAATAAACAAATAGGGGTTCCGCGCACATTTCCCCGAAAAGTGCCAC
Features (pLannotate 1.2.2; 19 found; start..end, strand, type, name):
      8..477     +  LTR            LTR: long terminal repeat from Moloney murine leukemia virus
    601..875     +  misc_feature   MESV Ψ (fragment): packaging signal of murine embryonic stem cell virus
    934..1350    +  CDS            gag (truncated): truncated Moloney murine leukemia virus (MMLV) gag gene lacking the start codon
   1391..2107    +  CDS            EGFP: EGFP is a basic (constitutively fluorescent) green fluorescent protein published in 1996, derived from Aequorea victoria. It is reported to be a rapidly-maturing weak dimer with moderate acid sensitivity.
   2134..2152    +  misc_feature   MCS (fragment): pBluescript multiple cloning site
   2153..2172    +  CDS            capTEV™ (fragment): composite tag for in vivo biotinylation, TEV protease cleavage, and 6xHis tagging
   2186..2230    +  CDS            S-Tag: affinity and epitope tag derived from pancreatic ribonuclease A
   2189..3502    +  CDS            NUMA1 (fragment): NUMA1_HUMAN - Also known as NMP22 From Homo sapiens (Human).
   3506..3542    +  misc_feature   MCS (fragment): multiple cloning site
   3559..3643    +  CDS            large T antigen (fragment): large T antigen from SV40 (simian virus 40)
   3686..4015    +  promoter       SV40 promoter: SV40 enhancer and early promoter
   4030..4077    +  promoter       EM7 promoter: synthetic bacterial promoter&nbsp
   4096..4494    +  CDS            BSD: blasticidin S deaminase; Aspergillus terreus BSD; confers resistance to blasticidin
   4547..5140    +  LTR            LTR: long terminal repeat from Moloney murine leukemia virus
   5149..5195    +  LTR            5' LTR (truncated) (fragment): truncated long terminal repeat from Moloney murine sarcoma virus
   5278..5326    -  CDS            lacI (fragment): lac repressor; lacI; The lac repressor binds to the lac operator to inhibit transcription in E. coli. This inhibition can be relieved by adding lactose or isopropyl-β-D-thiogalactopyranoside (IPTG).
   5512..6100    -  rep_origin     ori: high-copy-number ColE1/pMB1/pBR322/pUC origin of replication
   6278..7138    -  CDS            AmpR: β-lactamase; bla; confers resistance to ampicillin, carbenicillin, and related antibiotics
   7139..7243    -  promoter       AmpR promoter: bla
