[The description below was written by a language model from this plasmid's Addgene catalogue record and pLannotate feature annotations shown in this document.]
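Description:
pTK51_GFP-NuMA-C is a pBABE-based Moloney murine leukemia virus retroviral vector of 7,266 bp for stable expression in mammalian cells of a GFP-tagged C-terminal fragment of human NuMA (NUMA1). It is propagated in E. coli through a high-copy ColE1/pUC-type origin and an ampicillin resistance gene driven by its own bla promoter. The retroviral portion is bounded by MoMLV long terminal repeats and includes a Ψ packaging signal and a truncated gag segment lacking its start codon. These elements allow the transcript to be packaged into viral particles when the plasmid is introduced into a suitable packaging cell line.

The record gives the promoter only as "pBABE", and no internal promoter is annotated upstream of the fusion, which is consistent with expression from the 5′ LTR. The open reading frame begins with EGFP. A short linker follows, with annotated fragments of a TEV-cleavage tag and an S-tag, and the S-tag annotation overlaps the start of the NUMA1 feature. Next comes the roughly 1.3 kb NuMA fragment, recorded as residues 1700–2115, which was cloned between an XhoI site (destroyed) and an EcoRI site. Downstream, an SV40 enhancer/early promoter together with a bacterial EM7 promoter drives blasticidin S deaminase, so transduced cells can be selected with blasticidin.

The associated publication concerns cortical dynein and spindle positioning during anaphase. The construct is therefore suited to generating stable cell lines in which the localisation and behaviour of the NuMA C-terminal region can be followed by fluorescence. The record does not itself detail specific experiments.
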