Addgene plasmid #46349: pTK51_GFP-NuMA-C
Depositing lab: Iain Cheeseman. Depositing organization: Whitehead Institute for Biomedical Research. Publication: Cortical dynein and asymmetric membrane elongation coordinately position the spindle in anaphase. Kiyomitsu T, Cheeseman IM. Cell. 2013 Jul 18;154(2):391-402. doi: 10.1016/j.cell.2013.06.010. PubMed 23870127.
Backbone
  Vector backbone: pBABE
  Backbone size w/o insert (bp): 6000
  Total vector size (bp): 7266
  Vector type: Mammalian Expression, Retroviral
  Selectable markers: Blasticidin
Growth in bacteria
  Bacterial resistance: Ampicillin, 100 μg/mL
  Growth temperature: 37°C
  Growth strain: DH5alpha
  Copy number: Unknown
Gene/Insert
  Gene/Insert name: NuMA C-terminal fragment
  Species: H. sapiens (human)
  Insert size (bp): 1300
  Mutation: C-terminal fragment from 1700-2115
  Entrez Gene: NUMA1 (a.k.a. NMP-22, NUMA)
  Promoter: pBABE
  Tag / fusion protein: GFP (N terminal on backbone)
  Cloning method: Restriction Enzyme; 5′ cloning site XhoI (destroyed during cloning); 3′ cloning site EcoRI (not destroyed)
  Sequencing primers: 5′ GGCATGGACGAGCTGTACAAG; 3′ GCATTCATTTTATGTTTCAGG
Terms and licenses: Academic/Nonprofit Terms; Industry Terms: Not Available to Industry
How to cite: pTK51_GFP-NuMA-C was a gift from Iain Cheeseman (Addgene plasmid # 46349 ; http://n2t.net/addgene:46349 ; RRID:Addgene_46349)
