>Addgene plasmid #46349 | pTK51_GFP-NuMA-C | addgene partial sequence | sequence record 67824 | EGFP_C
TCCGGAGGGGATCGGTGGAGCTCCACCGGTGGCGGCCGCTCTAGAGAGAATCTTTATTTTCAGGGCGCCG
CCAAATTCAAAGAAACCGCTGCTGCTAAATTCGAACGCCAGCACATGGACAGCGGAGGTGGAGGTACTAG
TCTCGACTTCCAGGTGGCAACTGATGCTTTAAAGAGCCGTGAGCCCCAGGCTAAGCCCCAGCTGGACTTG
AGTATTGACAGCCTGGATCTGAGCTGCGAGGAGGGGACCCCACTCAGTATCACCAGCAAGCTGCCTCGTA
CCCAGCCAGACGGCACCAGCGTCCCTGGAGAACCAGCCTCACCTATCTCCCAGCGCCTGCCCCCCAAGGT
AGAATCCCTGGAGAGTCTCTACTTCACTCCCATCCCTGCTCGGAGTCAGGCCCCCCTGGAGAGCAGCCTG
GACTCCCTGGGAGACGTCTTCCTGGACTCGGGTCGTAAGACCCGCTCCGCTCGTCGGCGCACCACGCAGA
TCATCAACATCACCATGACCAAGAAGCTAGATGTGGAAGAGCCAGACAGCGCCAACTCATCGTTCTACAG
CACGCGGTCTGCTCCTGCTTCCCAGGCTAGCCTGCGAGCCACCTCCTCTACTCAGTCTCTAGCTCGCCTG
GGTTCTCCCGATTATGGCAACTCAGCCCTGCTCAGCTTGCCTGGCTACCGCCCCACCACTCGCAGTTCTG
CTCGTCGTTCCCAGGCCGGGGTGTCCAGTGGGGCCCCTCCAGGAAGGAACAGCTTCTACATGGGCACTTG
CCAGGATGAGCCTGAGCAGCTGGATGACTGGAACCGCATTGCAGAGCTGCAGCAGCGCAATCGAGTGTGC
CCCCCACATCTGAAGACCTGCTATCCCCTGGA
