>Addgene plasmid #46349 | pTK51_GFP-NuMA-C | addgene partial sequence | sequence record 67825 | pBABE3 5'-ACCCTAACTGACACACATTCC-3'
TGCATTCATTTTATGTTTCAGGTTCAGGGGGAGGTGTGGGAGGTTTTTTAAAGCAAGTAAAACCTCTACA
AATGTGGTATGGCTGATTATGATCAGTTATCTAGATCCGGTGGATCCCGGGCCCGCGGTACCGTCGACTG
CAGAATTCTTAGTGCTTTGCCTTGCCCTTGGCTCGAGGGGTGGCACCAATGGCGGCAGCAGTGGCGGCAC
TGGCTGTGGTGGTGGCAATGCGCGGAGAACGGCGGGTTCCACTGCGAGTGTTGGGGGAAGCCTTGGACAG
GGCCTTCTTTGAGGCTCCCCGCCGCAGAAGGCTGTTCCCTAGCTTCTTGGGTGTGTTGAGGATGCTGAAG
GCCATCGACTGGCGCCGGTCAGCCTGTTTAGTAGAAGCTGGAGCTGCTTTCTTCTGGGCCTCAGTAGTGC
TCTGTTTGCGCCCTTCATGTCGGTCTCGGGGAGTCATGGGGCGTGGGAAACAGCTGGTGGCCTTCTTAGA
CTCAGGAGTTCCAGGGCCCTGGTGGGGCTCTAGGGAGACCCGTTTGCGCTGCTGCCGGGTGGTGATGCCA
GTGCCCTCGGCTATCTGGATTGGCTGCATGCTGGCTCGGCGCAGGGTCTCTTGGGGGTCTCCAGTTTTCA
TCTCCTCATCTGTGATGGTGCCCAGGCTCAGGGAAGGCCTGGACTCCAGGGGATAGCAGGTCTTCAGATG
TGGGGGGCACACTCGATTGCGCTGCTGCAGCTCTGCAATGCGGTTCCAGTCATCCAGCTG
